>Addgene plasmid #87901 | pUC57 DYSF, alt exon 1a, 40a | addgene full sequence | sequence record 174256 | Addgene NGS Result
TGGGTAACGCCAGGGTTTTCCCAGTCACGACGTTGTAAAACGACGGCCAGTGAATTGACGCGTATGCTGT
GCTGCCTGCTGGTGAGGGCCAGCAACCTCCCCAGTGCGAAGAAGGACCGGCGCAGCGACCCTGTCGCAAG
CCTGACTTTCCGAGGGGTGAAGAAGAGAACCAAAGTCATCAAGAACAGCGTGAACCCTGTATGGAATGAG
GGATTTGAATGGGACCTCAAGGGCATCCCCCTGGACCAGGGCTCTGAGCTTCATGTGGTGGTCAAAGACC
ATGAGACGATGGGGAGGAACAGGTTCCTGGGGGAAGCCAAGGTCCCACTCCGAGAGGTCCTCGCCACCCC
TAGTCTGTCCGCCAGCTTCAATGCCCCCCTGCTGGACACCAAGAAGCAGCCCACAGGGGCCTCGCTGGTC
CTGCAGGTGTCCTACACACCGCTGCCTGGAGCTGTGCCCCTGTTCCCGCCCCCTACTCCTCTGGAGCCCT
CCCCGACTCTGCCTGACCTGGATGTAGTGGCAGACACAGGAGGAGAGGAAGACACAGAGGACCAGGGACT
CACTGGAGATGAGGCGGAGCCATTCCTGGATCAAAGCGGAGGCCCGGGGGCTCCCACCACCCCAAGGAAA
CTACCTTCACGTCCTCCGCCCCACTACCCCGGGATCAAAAGAAAGCGAAGTGCGCCTACATCTAGAAAGC
TGCTGTCAGACAAACCGCAGGATTTCCAGATCAGGGTCCAGGTGATCGAGGGGCGCCAGCTGCCGGGGGT
GAACATCAAGCCTGTGGTCAAGGTTACCGCTGCAGGGCAGACCAAGCGGACGCGGATCCACAAGGGAAAC
AGCCCACTCTTCAATGAGACTCTTTTCTTCAACTTGTTTGACTCTCCTGGGGAGCTGTTTGATGAGCCCA
TCTTTATCACGGTGGTAGACTCTCGTTCTCTCAGGACAGATGCTCTCCTCGGGGAGTTCCGGATGGACGT
GGGCACCATTTACAGAGAGCCCCGGCACGCCTATCTCAGGAAGTGGCTGCTGCTCTCAGACCCTGATGAC
TTCTCTGCTGGGGCCAGAGGCTACCTGAAAACAAGCCTTTGTGTGCTGGGGCCTGGGGACGAAGCGCCTC
TGGAGAGAAAAGACCCCTCTGAAGACAAGGAGGACATTGAAAGCAACCTGCTCCGGCCCACAGGCGTAGC
CCTGCGAGGAGCCCACTTCTGCCTGAAGGTCTTCCGGGCCGAGGACTTGCCGCAGATGGACGATGCCGTG
ATGGACAACGTGAAACAGATCTTTGGCTTCGAGAGTAACAAGAAGAACTTGGTGGACCCCTTTGTGGAGG
TCAGCTTTGCGGGGAAAATGCTGTGCAGCAAGATCTTGGAGAAGACGGCCAACCCTCAGTGGAACCAGAA
CATCACACTGCCTGCCATGTTTCCCTCCATGTGCGAAAAAATGAGGATTCGTATCATAGACTGGGACCGC
CTGACTCACAATGACATCGTGGCTACCACCTACCTGAGTATGTCGAAAATCTCTGCCCCTGGAGGAGAAA
TAGAAGTGGATGACTACCTGGGCTTCCTCCCCACTTTTGGGCCCTGCTACATCAACCTCTATGGCAGTCC
CAGAGAGTTCACAGGCTTCCCAGACCCCTACACAGAGCTCAACACAGGCAAGGGGGAAGGTGTGGCTTAT
CGTGGCCGGCTTCTGCTCTCCCTGGAGACCAAGCTGGTGGAGCACAGTGAACAGAAGGTGGAGGACCTTC
CTGCGGATGACATCCTCCGGGTGGAGAAGTACCTTAGGAGGCGCAAGTACTCCCTGTTTGCGGCCTTCTA
CTCAGCCACCATGCTGCAGGATGTGGATGACGCCATCCAGTTTGAGGTCAGCATCGGGAACTACGGGAAC
AAGTTCGACATGACCTGCCTGCCGCTGGCCTCCACCACTCAGTACAGCCGTGCAGTCTTTGACGGGTGCC
ACTACTACTACCTACCCTGGGGTAACGTGAAACCCGTGGTGGTGCTGTCATCCTACTGGGAGGACATCAG
CCATAGAATCGAGACTCAGAACCAGCTGCTTGGGATTGCTGACCGGCTGGAAGCTGGCCTGGAGCAGGTC
CACCTGGCCCTGAAGGCGCAGTGCTCCACGGAGGACGTGGACTCGCTGGTGGCTCAGCTGACGGATGAGC
TCATCGCAGGCTGCAGCCAGCCTCTGGGTGACATCCATGAGACACCCTCTGCCACCCACCTGGACCAGTA
CCTGTACCAGCTGCGCACCCATCACCTGAGCCAAATCACTGAGGCTGCCCTGGCCCTGAAGCTCGGCCAC
AGTGAGCTCCCTGCAGCTCTGGAGCAGGCGGAGGACTGGCTCCTGCGTCTGCGTGCCCTGGCAGAGGAGC
CCCAGAACAGCCTGCCGGACATCGTCATCTGGATGCTGCAGGGAGACAAGCGTGTGGCATACCAGCGGGT
GCCTGCCCACCAAGTCCTCTTCTCCCGGCGGGGTGCCAACTACTGTGGCAAGAATTGTGGGAAGCTACAG
ACAATCTTTCTGAAATATCCGATGGAGAAGGTGCCTGGCGCCCGGATGCCAGTGCAGATACGGGTCAAGC
TGTGGTTTGGGCTCTCTGTGGATGAGAAGGAGTTCAACCAGTTTGCTGAGGGGAAGCTGTCTGTCTTTGC
TGAAACCTATGAGAACGAGACTAAGTTGGCCCTTGTTGGGAACTGGGGCACAACGGGCCTCACCTACCCC
AAGTTTTCTGACGTCACGGGCAAGATCAAGCTACCCAAGGACAGCTTCCGCCCCTCGGCCGGCTGGACCT
GGGCTGGAGATTGGTTCGTGTGCCCGGAGAAGACTCTGCTCCATGACATGGACGCCGGTCACCTGAGCTT
CGTGGAAGAGGTGTTTGAGAACCAGACCCGGCTTCCCGGAGGCCAGTGGATCTACATGAGTGACAACTAC
ACCGATGTGAACGGGGAGAAGGTGCTTCCCAAGGATGACATTGAGTGCCCACTGGGCTGGAAGTGGGAAG
ATGAGGAATGGTCCACAGACCTCAACCGGGCTGTCGATGAGCAAGGCTGGGAGTATAGCATCACCATCCC
CCCGGAGCGGAAGCCGAAGCACTGGGTCCCTGCTGAGAAGATGTACTACACACACCGACGGCGGCGCTGG
GTGCGCCTGCGCAGGAGGGATCTCAGCCAAATGGAAGCACTGAAAAGGCACAGGCAGGCGGAGGCGGAGG
GCGAGGGCTGGGAGTACGCCTCTCTTTTTGGCTGGAAGTTCCACCTCGAGTACCGCAAGACAGATGCCTT
CCGCCGCCGCCGCTGGCGCCGTCGCATGGAGCCACTGGAGAAGACGGGGCCTGCAGCTGTGTTTGCCCTT
GAGGGGGCCCTGGGCGGCGTGATGGATGACAAGAGTGAAGATTCCATGTCCGTCTCCACCTTGAGCTTCG
GTGTGAACAGACCCACGATTTCCTGCATATTCGACTATGGGAACCGCTACCATCTACGCTGCTACATGTA
CCAGGCCCGGGACCTGGCTGCGATGGACAAGGACTCTTTTTCTGATCCCTATGCCATCGTCTCCTTCCTG
CACCAGAGCCAGAAGACGGTGGTGGTGAAGAACACCCTTAACCCCACCTGGGACCAGACGCTCATCTTCT
ACGAGATCGAGATCTTTGGCGAGCCGGCCACAGTTGCTGAGCAACCGCCCAGCATTGTGGTGGAGCTGTA
CGACCATGACACTTATGGTGCAGACGAGTTTATGGGTCGCTGCATCTGTCAACCGAGTCTGGAACGGATG
CCACGGCTGGCCTGGTTCCCACTGACGAGGGGCAGCCAGCCGTCGGGGGAGCTGCTGGCCTCTTTTGAGC
TCATCCAGAGAGAGAAGCCGGCCATCCACCATATTCCTGGTTTTGAGGTGCAGGAGACATCAAGGATCCT
GGATGAGTCTGAGGACACAGACCTGCCCTACCCACCACCCCAGAGGGAGGCCAACATCTACATGGTTCCT
CAGAACATCAAGCCAGCGCTCCAGCGTACCGCCATCGAGATCCTGGCATGGGGCCTGCGGAACATGAAGA
GTTACCAGCTGGCCAACATCTCCTCCCCCAGCCTCGTGGTAGAGTGTGGGGGCCAGACGGTGCAGTCCTG
TGTCATCAGGAACCTCCGGAAGAACCCCAACTTTGACATCTGCACCCTCTTCATGGAAGTGATGCTGCCC
AGGGAGGAGCTCTACTGCCCCCCCATCACCGTCAAGGTCATCGATAACCGCCAGTTTGGCCGCCGGCCTG
TGGTGGGCCAGTGTACCATCCGCTCCCTGGAGAGCTTCCTGTGTGACCCCTACTCGGCGGAGAGTCCATC
CCCACAGGGTGGCCCAGACGATGTGAGCCTACTCAGTCCTGGGGAAGACGTGCTCATCGACATTGATGAC
AAGGAGCCCCTCATCCCCATCCAGCTTGCAGACGGTCTGTCGAGCTTGGCCCCCACTAACACGGCTTCTC
CTCCATCCAGTCCTCATGAGGAAGAGTTCATCGATTGGTGGAGCAAATTCTTTGCCTCCATAGGGGAGAG
GGAAAAGTGCGGCTCCTACCTGGAGAAGGATTTTGACACCCTGAAGGTCTATGACACACAGCTGGAGAAT
GTGGAGGCCTTTGAGGGCCTGTCTGACTTTTGTAACACCTTCAAGCTGTACCGGGGCAAGACGCAGGAGG
AGACAGAAGATCCATCTGTGATTGGTGAATTTAAGGGCCTCTTCAAAATTTATCCCCTCCCAGAAGACCC
AGCCATCCCCATGCCCCCAAGACAGTTCCACCAGCTGGCCGCCCAGGGACCCCAGGAGTGCTTGGTCCGT
ATCTACATTGTCCGAGCATTTGGCCTGCAGCCCAAGGACCCCAATGGAAAGTGTGATCCTTACATCAAGA
TCTCCATAGGGAAGAAATCAGTGAGTGACCAGGATAACTACATCCCCTGCACGCTGGAGCCCGTATTTGG
AAAGATGTTCGAGCTGACCTGCACTCTGCCTCTGGAGAAGGACCTAAAGATCACTCTCTATGACTATGAC
CTCCTCTCCAAGGACGAAAAGATCGGTGAGACGGTCGTCGACCTGGAGAACAGGCTGCTGTCCAAGTTTG
GGGCTCGCTGTGGACTCCCACAGACCTACTGTGTCTCTGGACCGAACCAGTGGCGGGACCAGCTCCGCCC
CTCCCAGCTCCTCCACCTCTTCTGCCAGCAGCATAGAGTCAAGGCACCTGTGTACCGGACAGACCGTGTA
ATGTTTCAGGATAAAGAATATTCCATTGAAGAGATAGAGGCTGGCAGGATCCCAAACCCACACCTGGGCC
CAGTGGAGGAGCGTCTGGCTCTGCATGTGCTTCAGCAGCAGGGCCTGGTCCCGGAGCACGTGGAGTCACG
GCCCCTCTACAGCCCCCTGCAGCCAGACATCGAGCAGGGGAAGCTGCAGATGTGGGTCGACCTATTTCCG
AAGGCCCTGGGGCGGCCTGGACCTCCCTTCAACATCACCCCACGGAGAGCCAGAAGGTTTTTCCTGCGTT
GTATTATCTGGAATACCAGAGATGTGATCCTGGATGACCTGAGCCTCACGGGGGAGAAGATGAGCGACAT
TTATGTGAAAGGTTGGATGATTGGCTTTGAAGAACACAAGCAAAAGACAGACGTGCATTATCGTTCCCTG
GGAGGTGAAGGCAACTTCAACTGGAGGTTCATTTTCCCCTTCGACTACCTGCCAGCTGAGCAAGTCTGTA
CCATTGCCAAGAAGGATGCCTTCTGGAGGCTGGACAAGACTGAGAGCAAAATCCCAGCACGAGTGGTGTT
CCAGATCTGGGACAATGACAAGTTCTCCTTTGATGATTTTCTGGGCTCCCTGCAGCTCGATCTCAACCGC
ATGCCCAAGCCAGCCAAGACAGCCAAGAAGTGCTCCTTGGACCAGCTGGATGATGCTTTCCACCCAGAAT
GGTTTGTGTCCCTTTTTGAGCAGAAAACAGTGAAGGGCTGGTGGCCCTGTGTAGCAGAAGAGGGTGAGAA
GAAAATACTGGCGGGCAAGCTGGAAATGACCTTGGAGATTGTAGCAGAGAGTGAGCATGAGGAGCGGCCT
GCTGGCCAGGGCCGGGATGAGCCCAACATGAACCCTAAGCTTGAGGACCCAAGGCGCCCCGACACCTCCT
TCCTGTGGTTTACCTCCCCATACAAGACCATGAAGTTCATCCTGTGGCGGCGTTTCCGGTGGGCCATCAT
CCTCTTCATCATCCTCTTCATCCTGCTGCTGTTCCTGGCCATCTTCATCTACGCCTTCCCGAACTATGCT
GCCATGAAGCTGGTGAAGCCCTTCAGCTGAATCCCAATGGCGCGCCGAGCTTGGCTCGAGCATGGTCATA
GCTGTTTCCTGTGTGAAATTGTTATCCGCTCACAATTCCACACAACATACGAGCCGGAAGCATAAAGTGT
AAAGCCTGGGGTGCCTAATGAGTGAGCTAACTCACATTAATTGCGTTGCGCTCACTGCCCGCTTTCCAGT
CGGGAAACCTGTCGTGCCAGCTGCATTAATGAATCGGCCAACGCGCGGGGAGAGGCGGTTTGCGTATTGG
GCGCTCTTCCGCTTCCTCGCTCACTGACTCGCTGCGCTCGGTCGTTCGGCTGCGGCGAGCGGTATCAGCT
CACTCAAAGGCGGTAATACGGTTATCCACAGAATCAGGGGATAACGCAGGAAAGAACATGTGAGCAAAAG
GCCAGCAAAAGGCCAGGAACCGTAAAAAGGCCGCGTTGCTGGCGTTTTTCCATAGGCTCCGCCCCCCTGA
CGAGCATCACAAAAATCGACGCTCAAGTCAGAGGTGGCGAAACCCGACAGGACTATAAAGATACCAGGCG
TTTCCCCCTGGAAGCTCCCTCGTGCGCTCTCCTGTTCCGACCCTGCCGCTTACCGGATACCTGTCCGCCT
TTCTCCCTTCGGGAAGCGTGGCGCTTTCTCATAGCTCACGCTGTAGGTATCTCAGTTCGGTGTAGGTCGT
TCGCTCCAAGCTGGGCTGTGTGCACGAACCCCCCGTTCAGCCCGACCGCTGCGCCTTATCCGGTAACTAT
CGTCTTGAGTCCAACCCGGTAAGACACGACTTATCGCCACTGGCAGCAGCCACTGGTAACAGGATTAGCA
GAGCGAGGTATGTAGGCGGTGCTACAGAGTTCTTGAAGTGGTGGCCTAACTACGGCTACACTAGAAGAAC
AGTATTTGGTATCTGCGCTCTGCTGAAGCCAGTTACCTTCGGAAAAAGAGTTGGTAGCTCTTGATCCGGC
AAACAAACCACCGCTGGTAGCGGTGGTTTTTTTGTTTGCAAGCAGCAGATTACGCGCAGAAAAAAAGGAT
CTCAAGAAGATCCTTTGATCTTTTCTACGGGGTCTGACGCTCAGTGGAACGAAAACTCACGTTAAGGGAT
TTTGGTCATGAGATTATCAAAAAGGATCTTCACCTAGATCCTTTTAAATTAAAAATGAAGTTTTAAATCA
ATCTAAAGTATATATGAGTAAACTTGGTCTGACAGTTAGAAAAACTCATCGAGCATCAAATGAAACTGCA
ATTTATTCATATCAGGATTATCAATACCATATTTTTGAAAAAGCCGTTTCTGTAATGAAGGAGAAAACTC
ACCGAGGCAGTTCCATAGGATGGCAAGATCCTGGTATCGGTCTGCGATTCCGACTCGTCCAACATCAATA
CAACCTATTAATTTCCCCTCGTCAAAAATAAGGTTATCAAGTGAGAAATCACCATGAGTGACGACTGAAT
CCGGTGAGAATGGCAAAAGTTTATGCATTTCTTTCCAGACTTGTTCAACAGGCCAGCCATTACGCTCGTC
ATCAAAATCACTCGCATCAACCAAACCGTTATTCATTCGTGATTGCGCCTGAGCGAGACGAAATACGCGA
TCGCTGTTAAAAGGACAATTACAAACAGGAATCGAATGCAACCGGCGCAGGAACACTGCCAGCGCATCAA
CAATATTTTCACCTGAATCAGGATATTCTTCTAATACCTGGAATGCTGTTTTCCCAGGGATCGCAGTGGT
GAGTAACCATGCATCATCAGGAGTACGGATAAAATGCTTGATGGTCGGAAGAGGCATAAATTCCGTCAGC
CAGTTTAGTCTGACCATCTCATCTGTAACATCATTGGCAACGCTACCTTTGCCATGTTTCAGAAACAACT
CTGGCGCATCGGGCTTCCCATACAATCGATAGATTGTCGCACCTGATTGCCCGACATTATCGCGAGCCCA
TTTATACCCATATAAATCAGCATCCATGTTGGAATTTAATCGCGGCCTAGAGCAAGACGTTTCCCGTTGA
ATATGGCTCATACTCTTCCTTTTTCAATATTATTGAAGCATTTATCAGGGTTATTGTCTCATGAGCGGAT
ACATATTTGAATGTATTTAGAAAAATAAACAAATAGGGGTTCCGCGCACATTTCCCCGAAAAGTGCCACC
TGACGTCTAAGAAACCATTATTATCATGACATTAACCTATAAAAATAGGCGTATCACGAGGCCCTTTCGT
CTCGCGCGTTTCGGTGATGACGGTGAAAACCTCTGACACATGCAGCTCCCGGAGACGGTCACAGCTTGTC
TGTAAGCGGATGCCGGGAGCAGACAAGCCCGTCAGGGCGCGTCAGCGGGTGTTGGCGGGTGTCGGGGCTG
GCTTAACTATGCGGCATCAGAGCAGATTGTACTGAGAGTGCACCATATGCGGTGTGAAATACCGCACAGA
TGCGTAAGGAGAAAATACCGCATCAGGCGCCATTCGCCATTCAGGCTGCGCAACTGTTGGGAAGGGCGAT
CGGTGCGGGCCTCTTCGCTATTACGCCAGCTGGCGAAAGGGGGATGTGCTGCAAGGCGATTAAGT
Features (pLannotate 1.2.2; 11 found; start..end, strand, type, name):
     64..6327    +  CDS            DYSF: DYSF_HUMAN - Also known as FER1L1. Experimental evidence at protein level: Swiss-Prot protein existence level 1. Key calcium ion sensor involved in the Ca(2+)-triggered synaptic vesicle-plasma membrane fusion. Plays a role in the sarcolemma repair mechanism of both skeletal muscle and cardiomyocytes that permits rapid resealing of membranes disrupted by mechanical stress (By similarity). From Homo sapiens (Human).
   6389..6405    -  protein_bind   lac operator: The lac repressor binds to the lac operator to inhibit transcription in E. coli. This inhibition can be relieved by adding lactose or isopropyl-β-D-thiogalactopyranoside (IPTG). lac repressor encoded by lacI
   6413..6443    -  promoter       lac promoter: promoter for the E. coli lac operon
   6458..6479    -  protein_bind   CAP binding site: CAP binding activates transcription in the presence of cAMP. E. coli catabolite activator protein
   6492..6584    -  CDS            lacI (fragment): lac repressor; lacI; The lac repressor binds to the lac operator to inhibit transcription in E. coli. This inhibition can be relieved by adding lactose or isopropyl-β-D-thiogalactopyranoside (IPTG).
   6767..7355    -  rep_origin     ori: high-copy-number ColE1/pMB1/pBR322/pUC origin of replication
   7526..8341    -  CDS            KanR: aminoglycoside phosphotransferase; aph(3')-Ia; confers resistance to kanamycin in bacteria or G418 (Geneticin®) in eukaryotes
   8342..8446    -  promoter       AmpR promoter: bla
   8541..8576    +  CDS            rop (fragment): Rop protein, which maintains plasmids at low copy number; rop
   8678..8777    +  misc_feature   bom (fragment): basis of mobility region from pBR322
   8783..55      -  CDS            lacZα (fragment) (across the origin): LacZα fragment of β-galactosidase; lacZ fragment
