[The description below was written by a language model from this plasmid's Addgene catalogue record and pLannotate feature annotations shown in this document.]
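Description:
pUC57 DYSF, alt exon 1a, 40a is a high-copy bacterial plasmid built on the pUC57 Kan backbone that carries a human dysferlin (DYSF) coding sequence representing one of the gene's alternative isoforms. The sequenced record is 8,885 nt. It is maintained through a ColE1/pUC-type origin of replication and selected with kanamycin via an aminoglycoside phosphotransferase gene (aph(3')-Ia), which is annotated as sitting directly downstream of the bla (AmpR) promoter. Other annotated backbone elements are typical pUC-family remnants: short fragments of rop, bom and lacI, and a lacZα fragment spanning the sequence origin that flanks the insertion site.

The insert is annotated as a single DYSF open reading frame of about 6.3 kb on the plus strand. According to the depositor's naming scheme, this version begins with alternative exon 1a rather than the canonical exon 1 and includes the optional exon 40a. The other optional exons (5a and 17) are not named and are therefore absent, while all constitutive exons are present. Dysferlin is a calcium-sensing protein involved in resealing the sarcolemma of skeletal and cardiac muscle after mechanical damage.

Although the catalogue lists the vector type as bacterial expression, the only promoter near the insert is the lac promoter with its operator and CAP binding site. This lies downstream of the coding sequence on the opposite strand, so it is not oriented to drive sense transcription of DYSF. No eukaryotic promoter, tag or polyadenylation signal is annotated. The plasmid is therefore most consistent with a cloning or storage source of this isoform's coding sequence. The stated purpose is research on alternative dysferlin isoforms, and the cloning method is not recorded.
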