Addgene plasmid #87901: pUC57 DYSF, alt exon 1a, 40a
Purpose: research of alternative isoforms of the protein dysferlin
Depositing lab: Jain Foundation.
Backbone
  Vector backbone: pUC57 Kan
  Vector type: Bacterial Expression
Growth in bacteria
  Bacterial resistance: Kanamycin, 50 μg/mL
  Growth temperature: 37°C
  Growth strain: DH5alpha
  Copy number: High Copy
Gene/Insert
  Gene/Insert name: DYSF, alt exon 1a, 40a
  Species: H. sapiens (human)
  Mutation: alternative isoforms, see comments
  Entrez Gene: DYSF (a.k.a. FER1L1, LGMD2B, LGMDR2, MMD1)
  Cloning method: Unknown
Terms and licenses: Academic/Nonprofit Terms; Industry Terms: Not Available to Industry
Depositor comments: There are alternative isoforms of the dysferlin protein. The insert contained in this plasmid is described as such: 1. Dysferlin can utilize exon 1 or alternative exon 1a to build a full protein. Therefore, which exon 1 has been included in the construct is noted. 2. Exons 5a, 17 and 40a are optional exons, so if the exon is listed, it is included in the name. 3. The remainder of the exons are not optional, and are included in all constructs.
How to cite: pUC57 DYSF, alt exon 1a, 40a was a gift from Jain Foundation (Addgene plasmid # 87901 ; http://n2t.net/addgene:87901 ; RRID:Addgene_87901)
