>Addgene plasmid #87901 | pUC57 DYSF, alt exon 1a, 40a | depositor partial sequence | sequence record 171343 | pUC57 DYSF, alt exon 1a, 40a sequence 6267 bps
ATGCTGTGCTGCCTGCTGGTGAGGGCCAGCAACCTCCCCAGTGCGAAGAAGGACCGGCGCAGCGACCCTG
TCGCAAGCCTGACTTTCCGAGGGGTGAAGAAGAGAACCAAAGTCATCAAGAACAGCGTGAACCCTGTATG
GAATGAGGGATTTGAATGGGACCTCAAGGGCATCCCCCTGGACCAGGGCTCTGAGCTTCATGTGGTGGTC
AAAGACCATGAGACGATGGGGAGGAACAGGTTCCTGGGGGAAGCCAAGGTCCCACTCCGAGAGGTCCTCG
CCACCCCTAGTCTGTCCGCCAGCTTCAATGCCCCCCTGCTGGACACCAAGAAGCAGCCCACAGGGGCCTC
GCTGGTCCTGCAGGTGTCCTACACACCGCTGCCTGGAGCTGTGCCCCTGTTCCCGCCCCCTACTCCTCTG
GAGCCCTCCCCGACTCTGCCTGACCTGGATGTAGTGGCAGACACAGGAGGAGAGGAAGACACAGAGGACC
AGGGACTCACTGGAGATGAGGCGGAGCCATTCCTGGATCAAAGCGGAGGCCCGGGGGCTCCCACCACCCC
AAGGAAACTACCTTCACGTCCTCCGCCCCACTACCCCGGGATCAAAAGAAAGCGAAGTGCGCCTACATCT
AGAAAGCTGCTGTCAGACAAACCGCAGGATTTCCAGATCAGGGTCCAGGTGATCGAGGGGCGCCAGCTGC
CGGGGGTGAACATCAAGCCTGTGGTCAAGGTTACCGCTGCAGGGCAGACCAAGCGGACGCGGATCCACAA
GGGAAACAGCCCACTCTTCAATGAGACTCTTTTCTTCAACTTGTTTGACTCTCCTGGGGAGCTGTTTGAT
GAGCCCATCTTTATCACGGTGGTAGACTCTCGTTCTCTCAGGACAGATGCTCTCCTCGGGGAGTTCCGGA
TGGACGTGGGCACCATTTACAGAGAGCCCCGGCACGCCTATCTCAGGAAGTGGCTGCTGCTCTCAGACCC
TGATGACTTCTCTGCTGGGGCCAGAGGCTACCTGAAAACAAGCCTTTGTGTGCTGGGGCCTGGGGACGAA
GCGCCTCTGGAGAGAAAAGACCCCTCTGAAGACAAGGAGGACATTGAAAGCAACCTGCTCCGGCCCACAG
GCGTAGCCCTGCGAGGAGCCCACTTCTGCCTGAAGGTCTTCCGGGCCGAGGACTTGCCGCAGATGGACGA
TGCCGTGATGGACAACGTGAAACAGATCTTTGGCTTCGAGAGTAACAAGAAGAACTTGGTGGACCCCTTT
GTGGAGGTCAGCTTTGCGGGGAAAATGCTGTGCAGCAAGATCTTGGAGAAGACGGCCAACCCTCAGTGGA
ACCAGAACATCACACTGCCTGCCATGTTTCCCTCCATGTGCGAAAAAATGAGGATTCGTATCATAGACTG
GGACCGCCTGACTCACAATGACATCGTGGCTACCACCTACCTGAGTATGTCGAAAATCTCTGCCCCTGGA
GGAGAAATAGAAGTGGATGACTACCTGGGCTTCCTCCCCACTTTTGGGCCCTGCTACATCAACCTCTATG
GCAGTCCCAGAGAGTTCACAGGCTTCCCAGACCCCTACACAGAGCTCAACACAGGCAAGGGGGAAGGTGT
GGCTTATCGTGGCCGGCTTCTGCTCTCCCTGGAGACCAAGCTGGTGGAGCACAGTGAACAGAAGGTGGAG
GACCTTCCTGCGGATGACATCCTCCGGGTGGAGAAGTACCTTAGGAGGCGCAAGTACTCCCTGTTTGCGG
CCTTCTACTCAGCCACCATGCTGCAGGATGTGGATGACGCCATCCAGTTTGAGGTCAGCATCGGGAACTA
CGGGAACAAGTTCGACATGACCTGCCTGCCGCTGGCCTCCACCACTCAGTACAGCCGTGCAGTCTTTGAC
GGGTGCCACTACTACTACCTACCCTGGGGTAACGTGAAACCCGTGGTGGTGCTGTCATCCTACTGGGAGG
ACATCAGCCATAGAATCGAGACTCAGAACCAGCTGCTTGGGATTGCTGACCGGCTGGAAGCTGGCCTGGA
GCAGGTCCACCTGGCCCTGAAGGCGCAGTGCTCCACGGAGGACGTGGACTCGCTGGTGGCTCAGCTGACG
GATGAGCTCATCGCAGGCTGCAGCCAGCCTCTGGGTGACATCCATGAGACACCCTCTGCCACCCACCTGG
ACCAGTACCTGTACCAGCTGCGCACCCATCACCTGAGCCAAATCACTGAGGCTGCCCTGGCCCTGAAGCT
CGGCCACAGTGAGCTCCCTGCAGCTCTGGAGCAGGCGGAGGACTGGCTCCTGCGTCTGCGTGCCCTGGCA
GAGGAGCCCCAGAACAGCCTGCCGGACATCGTCATCTGGATGCTGCAGGGAGACAAGCGTGTGGCATACC
AGCGGGTGCCTGCCCACCAAGTCCTCTTCTCCCGGCGGGGTGCCAACTACTGTGGCAAGAATTGTGGGAA
GCTACAGACAATCTTTCTGAAATATCCGATGGAGAAGGTGCCTGGCGCCCGGATGCCAGTGCAGATACGG
GTCAAGCTGTGGTTTGGGCTCTCTGTGGATGAGAAGGAGTTCAACCAGTTTGCTGAGGGGAAGCTGTCTG
TCTTTGCTGAAACCTATGAGAACGAGACTAAGTTGGCCCTTGTTGGGAACTGGGGCACAACGGGCCTCAC
CTACCCCAAGTTTTCTGACGTCACGGGCAAGATCAAGCTACCCAAGGACAGCTTCCGCCCCTCGGCCGGC
TGGACCTGGGCTGGAGATTGGTTCGTGTGCCCGGAGAAGACTCTGCTCCATGACATGGACGCCGGTCACC
TGAGCTTCGTGGAAGAGGTGTTTGAGAACCAGACCCGGCTTCCCGGAGGCCAGTGGATCTACATGAGTGA
CAACTACACCGATGTGAACGGGGAGAAGGTGCTTCCCAAGGATGACATTGAGTGCCCACTGGGCTGGAAG
TGGGAAGATGAGGAATGGTCCACAGACCTCAACCGGGCTGTCGATGAGCAAGGCTGGGAGTATAGCATCA
CCATCCCCCCGGAGCGGAAGCCGAAGCACTGGGTCCCTGCTGAGAAGATGTACTACACACACCGACGGCG
GCGCTGGGTGCGCCTGCGCAGGAGGGATCTCAGCCAAATGGAAGCACTGAAAAGGCACAGGCAGGCGGAG
GCGGAGGGCGAGGGCTGGGAGTACGCCTCTCTTTTTGGCTGGAAGTTCCACCTCGAGTACCGCAAGACAG
ATGCCTTCCGCCGCCGCCGCTGGCGCCGTCGCATGGAGCCACTGGAGAAGACGGGGCCTGCAGCTGTGTT
TGCCCTTGAGGGGGCCCTGGGCGGCGTGATGGATGACAAGAGTGAAGATTCCATGTCCGTCTCCACCTTG
AGCTTCGGTGTGAACAGACCCACGATTTCCTGCATATTCGACTATGGGAACCGCTACCATCTACGCTGCT
ACATGTACCAGGCCCGGGACCTGGCTGCGATGGACAAGGACTCTTTTTCTGATCCCTATGCCATCGTCTC
CTTCCTGCACCAGAGCCAGAAGACGGTGGTGGTGAAGAACACCCTTAACCCCACCTGGGACCAGACGCTC
ATCTTCTACGAGATCGAGATCTTTGGCGAGCCGGCCACAGTTGCTGAGCAACCGCCCAGCATTGTGGTGG
AGCTGTACGACCATGACACTTATGGTGCAGACGAGTTTATGGGTCGCTGCATCTGTCAACCGAGTCTGGA
ACGGATGCCACGGCTGGCCTGGTTCCCACTGACGAGGGGCAGCCAGCCGTCGGGGGAGCTGCTGGCCTCT
TTTGAGCTCATCCAGAGAGAGAAGCCGGCCATCCACCATATTCCTGGTTTTGAGGTGCAGGAGACATCAA
GGATCCTGGATGAGTCTGAGGACACAGACCTGCCCTACCCACCACCCCAGAGGGAGGCCAACATCTACAT
GGTTCCTCAGAACATCAAGCCAGCGCTCCAGCGTACCGCCATCGAGATCCTGGCATGGGGCCTGCGGAAC
ATGAAGAGTTACCAGCTGGCCAACATCTCCTCCCCCAGCCTCGTGGTAGAGTGTGGGGGCCAGACGGTGC
AGTCCTGTGTCATCAGGAACCTCCGGAAGAACCCCAACTTTGACATCTGCACCCTCTTCATGGAAGTGAT
GCTGCCCAGGGAGGAGCTCTACTGCCCCCCCATCACCGTCAAGGTCATCGATAACCGCCAGTTTGGCCGC
CGGCCTGTGGTGGGCCAGTGTACCATCCGCTCCCTGGAGAGCTTCCTGTGTGACCCCTACTCGGCGGAGA
GTCCATCCCCACAGGGTGGCCCAGACGATGTGAGCCTACTCAGTCCTGGGGAAGACGTGCTCATCGACAT
TGATGACAAGGAGCCCCTCATCCCCATCCAGCTTGCAGACGGTCTGTCGAGCTTGGCCCCCACTAACACG
GCTTCTCCTCCATCCAGTCCTCATGAGGAAGAGTTCATCGATTGGTGGAGCAAATTCTTTGCCTCCATAG
GGGAGAGGGAAAAGTGCGGCTCCTACCTGGAGAAGGATTTTGACACCCTGAAGGTCTATGACACACAGCT
GGAGAATGTGGAGGCCTTTGAGGGCCTGTCTGACTTTTGTAACACCTTCAAGCTGTACCGGGGCAAGACG
CAGGAGGAGACAGAAGATCCATCTGTGATTGGTGAATTTAAGGGCCTCTTCAAAATTTATCCCCTCCCAG
AAGACCCAGCCATCCCCATGCCCCCAAGACAGTTCCACCAGCTGGCCGCCCAGGGACCCCAGGAGTGCTT
GGTCCGTATCTACATTGTCCGAGCATTTGGCCTGCAGCCCAAGGACCCCAATGGAAAGTGTGATCCTTAC
ATCAAGATCTCCATAGGGAAGAAATCAGTGAGTGACCAGGATAACTACATCCCCTGCACGCTGGAGCCCG
TATTTGGAAAGATGTTCGAGCTGACCTGCACTCTGCCTCTGGAGAAGGACCTAAAGATCACTCTCTATGA
CTATGACCTCCTCTCCAAGGACGAAAAGATCGGTGAGACGGTCGTCGACCTGGAGAACAGGCTGCTGTCC
AAGTTTGGGGCTCGCTGTGGACTCCCACAGACCTACTGTGTCTCTGGACCGAACCAGTGGCGGGACCAGC
TCCGCCCCTCCCAGCTCCTCCACCTCTTCTGCCAGCAGCATAGAGTCAAGGCACCTGTGTACCGGACAGA
CCGTGTAATGTTTCAGGATAAAGAATATTCCATTGAAGAGATAGAGGCTGGCAGGATCCCAAACCCACAC
CTGGGCCCAGTGGAGGAGCGTCTGGCTCTGCATGTGCTTCAGCAGCAGGGCCTGGTCCCGGAGCACGTGG
AGTCACGGCCCCTCTACAGCCCCCTGCAGCCAGACATCGAGCAGGGGAAGCTGCAGATGTGGGTCGACCT
ATTTCCGAAGGCCCTGGGGCGGCCTGGACCTCCCTTCAACATCACCCCACGGAGAGCCAGAAGGTTTTTC
CTGCGTTGTATTATCTGGAATACCAGAGATGTGATCCTGGATGACCTGAGCCTCACGGGGGAGAAGATGA
GCGACATTTATGTGAAAGGTTGGATGATTGGCTTTGAAGAACACAAGCAAAAGACAGACGTGCATTATCG
TTCCCTGGGAGGTGAAGGCAACTTCAACTGGAGGTTCATTTTCCCCTTCGACTACCTGCCAGCTGAGCAA
GTCTGTACCATTGCCAAGAAGGATGCCTTCTGGAGGCTGGACAAGACTGAGAGCAAAATCCCAGCACGAG
TGGTGTTCCAGATCTGGGACAATGACAAGTTCTCCTTTGATGATTTTCTGGGCTCCCTGCAGCTCGATCT
CAACCGCATGCCCAAGCCAGCCAAGACAGCCAAGAAGTGCTCCTTGGACCAGCTGGATGATGCTTTCCAC
CCAGAATGGTTTGTGTCCCTTTTTGAGCAGAAAACAGTGAAGGGCTGGTGGCCCTGTGTAGCAGAAGAGG
GTGAGAAGAAAATACTGGCGGGCAAGCTGGAAATGACCTTGGAGATTGTAGCAGAGAGTGAGCATGAGGA
GCGGCCTGCTGGCCAGGGCCGGGATGAGCCCAACATGAACCCTAAGCTTGAGGACCCAAGGCGCCCCGAC
ACCTCCTTCCTGTGGTTTACCTCCCCATACAAGACCATGAAGTTCATCCTGTGGCGGCGTTTCCGGTGGG
CCATCATCCTCTTCATCATCCTCTTCATCCTGCTGCTGTTCCTGGCCATCTTCATCTACGCCTTCCCGAA
CTATGCTGCCATGAAGCTGGTGAAGCCCTTCAGCTGA
